Addgene plasmid #140649: SMC2 CRISPR
Purpose: SMC2 tagging CRISPR
Depositing lab: Masato Kanemaki. Depositing organization: National Institute of Genetics. Publication: The auxin-inducible degron 2 technology provides sharp degradation control in yeast, mammalian cells, and mice. Yesbolatova A, Saito Y, Kitamoto N, Makino-Itou H, Ajima R, Nakano R, Nakaoka H, Fukui K, Gamo K, Tominari Y, Takeuchi H, Saga Y, Hayashi KI, Kanemaki MT. Nat Commun. 2020 Nov 11;11(1):5701. doi: 10.1038/s41467-020-19532-z. PubMed 33177522.
Backbone
  Vector backbone: pX330
  Vector type: Mammalian Expression, CRISPR
Growth in bacteria
  Bacterial resistance: Ampicillin, 100 μg/mL
  Growth temperature: 37°C
  Growth strain: DH5alpha
  Copy number: High Copy
Gene/Insert
  Gene/Insert name: SMC2
  gRNA/shRNA sequence: ACCACCCAAAGGAGCACATG
  Species: H. sapiens (human)
  Entrez Gene: SMC2 (a.k.a. CAP-E, CAPE, SMC-2, SMC2L1)
Terms and licenses: Academic/Nonprofit Terms; Industry Terms: Not Available to Industry
How to cite: SMC2 CRISPR was a gift from Masato Kanemaki (Addgene plasmid # 140649 ; http://n2t.net/addgene:140649 ; RRID:Addgene_140649)
