[The description below was written by a language model from this plasmid's Addgene catalogue record and pLannotate feature annotations shown in this document.]
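Description:
SMC2 CRISPR is a pX330-based mammalian expression plasmid that delivers both components of the Streptococcus pyogenes CRISPR/Cas9 system from a single vector, programmed to cut within the human SMC2 gene (also known as CAP-E). A human U6 RNA polymerase III promoter drives a single guide RNA in which a 20-nt SMC2-targeting spacer sits between the promoter and the SpCas9 gRNA scaffold. A second cassette uses a hybrid CBh-type promoter (CMV enhancer, chicken β-actin promoter and a hybrid CBA/MVM intron) to express Cas9. The annotation tool splits Cas9 into adjoining N- and C-terminal segments, but these are contiguous and appear to form one full-length open reading frame, followed by a nucleoplasmin bipartite nuclear localization signal and a bovine growth hormone polyadenylation signal.

The backbone carries a high-copy ColE1/pUC-type origin and an ampicillin resistance gene (β-lactamase with its own promoter) for propagation and selection in E. coli. It also has a filamentous phage origin, annotated as f1 in one sequence record and M13 in the other. Only one AAV2 inverted terminal repeat is annotated, along with small bom and rop fragments, so these look like backbone remnants and the plasmid is not a packageable AAV vector. No mammalian selection marker is annotated. The two sequence records differ by a single nucleotide in length and give essentially the same feature map.

The stated purpose is SMC2 tagging, and the associated publication concerns auxin-inducible degron 2 technology. This suggests the plasmid is used to make a double-strand break at SMC2 so that a tag can be inserted from a separate donor template. The record does not describe the donor, the tag or the exact target position within the gene.
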