Features (pLannotate 1.2.2; 18 found; start..end, strand, type, name):
      1..241     +  promoter       U6 promoter: RNA polymerase III promoter for human U6 snRNA
    271..346     +  misc_RNA       gRNA scaffold: guide RNA scaffold for the Streptococcus pyogenes CRISPR/Cas9 system
    353..396     +  misc_RNA       gRNA scaffold (fragment): guide RNA scaffold for the Streptococcus pyogenes CRISPR/Cas9 system
    443..728     +  enhancer       CMV enhancer: human cytomegalovirus immediate early enhancer; contains an 18-bp deletion relative to the standard CMV enhancer
    730..1007    +  promoter       chicken β-actin promoter: No description available
   1008..1236    +  intron         hybrid intron: hybrid between chicken β-actin (CBA) and minute virus of mice (MMV) introns (Gray et al., 2011)
   1374..2975    +  CDS            Cas9(N): N-terminal portion of Streptococcus pyogenes Cas9 (Zetsche et al., 2015)
   2976..5474    +  CDS            Cas9(C): C-terminal portion of Streptococcus pyogenes Cas9 (Zetsche et al., 2015)
   5475..5522    +  CDS            nucleoplasmin NLS: bipartite nuclear localization signal from nucleoplasmin
   5556..5667    +  polyA_signal   bGH poly(A) signal: bovine growth hormone polyadenylation signal
   5772..5912    +  repeat_region  AAV2 ITR: inverted terminal repeat of adeno-associated virus serotype 2 inverted
   5917..5968    -  misc_feature   bom (fragment): basis of mobility region from pBR322
   5987..6367    +  rep_origin     M13 ori (sequence partly withheld): M13 bacteriophage origin of replication; arrow indicates direction of (+) strand synthesis
   6443..6492    -  misc_feature   bom (fragment): basis of mobility region from pBR322
   6594..6629    -  CDS            rop (fragment): Rop protein, which maintains plasmids at low copy number; rop
   6724..6828    +  promoter       AmpR promoter: bla
   6829..7689    +  CDS            AmpR: β-lactamase; bla; confers resistance to ampicillin, carbenicillin, and related antibiotics
   7860..8448    +  rep_origin     ori: high-copy-number ColE1/pMB1/pBR322/pUC origin of replication
>Addgene plasmid #140649 | SMC2 CRISPR | depositor full sequence | sequence record 272972 | SMC2 CRISPR sequence 8509 bps
GAGGGCCTATTTCCCATGATTCCTTCATATTTGCATATACGATACAAGGCTGTTAGAGAGATAATTGGAA
TTAATTTGACTGTAAACACAAAGATATTAGTACAAAATACGTGACGTAGAAAGTAATAATTTCTTGGGTA
GTTTGCAGTTTTAAAATTATGTTTTAAAATGGACTATCATATGCTTACCGTAACTTGAAAGTATTTCGAT
TTCTTGGCTTTATATATCTTGTGGAAAGGACGAAACACCGACCACCCAAAGGAGCACATGGTTTTAGAGC
TAGAAATAGCAAGTTAAAATAAGGCTAGTCCGTTATCAACTTGAAAAAGTGGCACCGAGTCGGTGCTTTT
TTGTTTTAGAGCTAGAAATAGCAAGTTAAAATAAGGCTAGTCCGTTTTTAGCGCGTGCGCCAATTCTGCA
GACAAATGGCTCTAGAGGTACCCGTTACATAACTTACGGTAAATGGCCCGCCTGGCTGACCGCCCAACGA
CCCCCGCCCATTGACGTCAATAGTAACGCCAATAGGGACTTTCCATTGACGTCAATGGGTGGAGTATTTA
CGGTAAACTGCCCACTTGGCAGTACATCAAGTGTATCATATGCCAAGTACGCCCCCTATTGACGTCAATG
ACGGTAAATGGCCCGCCTGGCATTGTGCCCAGTACATGACCTTATGGGACTTTCCTACTTGGCAGTACAT
CTACGTATTAGTCATCGCTATTACCATGGTCGAGGTGAGCCCCACGTTCTGCTTCACTCTCCCCATCTCC
CCCCCCTCCCCACCCCCAATTTTGTATTTATTTATTTTTTAATTATTTTGTGCAGCGATGGGGGCGGGGG
GGGGGGGGGGGCGCGCGCCAGGCGGGGCGGGGCGGGGCGAGGGGCGGGGCGGGGCGAGGCGGAGAGGTGC
GGCGGCAGCCAATCAGAGCGGCGCGCTCCGAAAGTTTCCTTTTATGGCGAGGCGGCGGCGGCGGCGGCCC
TATAAAAAGCGAAGCGCGCGGCGGGCGGGAGTCGCTGCGACGCTGCCTTCGCCCCGTGCCCCGCTCCGCC
GCCGCCTCGCGCCGCCCGCCCCGGCTCTGACTGACCGCGTTACTCCCACAGGTGAGCGGGCGGGACGGCC
CTTCTCCTCCGGGCTGTAATTAGCTGAGCAAGAGGTAAGGGTTTAAGGGATGGTTGGTTGGTGGGGTATT
AATGTTTAATTACCTGGAGCACCTGCCTGAAATCACTTTTTTTCAGGTTGGACCGGTGCCACCATGGACT
ATAAGGACCACGACGGAGACTACAAGGATCATGATATTGATTACAAAGACGATGACGATAAGATGGCCCC
AAAGAAGAAGCGGAAGGTCGGTATCCACGGAGTCCCAGCAGCCGACAAGAAGTACAGCATCGGCCTGGAC
ATCGGCACCAACTCTGTGGGCTGGGCCGTGATCACCGACGAGTACAAGGTGCCCAGCAAGAAATTCAAGG
TGCTGGGCAACACCGACCGGCACAGCATCAAGAAGAACCTGATCGGAGCCCTGCTGTTCGACAGCGGCGA
AACAGCCGAGGCCACCCGGCTGAAGAGAACCGCCAGAAGAAGATACACCAGACGGAAGAACCGGATCTGC
TATCTGCAAGAGATCTTCAGCAACGAGATGGCCAAGGTGGACGACAGCTTCTTCCACAGACTGGAAGAGT
CCTTCCTGGTGGAAGAGGATAAGAAGCACGAGCGGCACCCCATCTTCGGCAACATCGTGGACGAGGTGGC
CTACCACGAGAAGTACCCCACCATCTACCACCTGAGAAAGAAACTGGTGGACAGCACCGACAAGGCCGAC
CTGCGGCTGATCTATCTGGCCCTGGCCCACATGATCAAGTTCCGGGGCCACTTCCTGATCGAGGGCGACC
TGAACCCCGACAACAGCGACGTGGACAAGCTGTTCATCCAGCTGGTGCAGACCTACAACCAGCTGTTCGA
GGAAAACCCCATCAACGCCAGCGGCGTGGACGCCAAGGCCATCCTGTCTGCCAGACTGAGCAAGAGCAGA
CGGCTGGAAAATCTGATCGCCCAGCTGCCCGGCGAGAAGAAGAATGGCCTGTTCGGAAACCTGATTGCCC
TGAGCCTGGGCCTGACCCCCAACTTCAAGAGCAACTTCGACCTGGCCGAGGATGCCAAACTGCAGCTGAG
CAAGGACACCTACGACGACGACCTGGACAACCTGCTGGCCCAGATCGGCGACCAGTACGCCGACCTGTTT
CTGGCCGCCAAGAACCTGTCCGACGCCATCCTGCTGAGCGACATCCTGAGAGTGAACACCGAGATCACCA
AGGCCCCCCTGAGCGCCTCTATGATCAAGAGATACGACGAGCACCACCAGGACCTGACCCTGCTGAAAGC
TCTCGTGCGGCAGCAGCTGCCTGAGAAGTACAAAGAGATTTTCTTCGACCAGAGCAAGAACGGCTACGCC
GGCTACATTGACGGCGGAGCCAGCCAGGAAGAGTTCTACAAGTTCATCAAGCCCATCCTGGAAAAGATGG
ACGGCACCGAGGAACTGCTCGTGAAGCTGAACAGAGAGGACCTGCTGCGGAAGCAGCGGACCTTCGACAA
CGGCAGCATCCCCCACCAGATCCACCTGGGAGAGCTGCACGCCATTCTGCGGCGGCAGGAAGATTTTTAC
CCATTCCTGAAGGACAACCGGGAAAAGATCGAGAAGATCCTGACCTTCCGCATCCCCTACTACGTGGGCC
CTCTGGCCAGGGGAAACAGCAGATTCGCCTGGATGACCAGAAAGAGCGAGGAAACCATCACCCCCTGGAA
CTTCGAGGAAGTGGTGGACAAGGGCGCTTCCGCCCAGAGCTTCATCGAGCGGATGACCAACTTCGATAAG
AACCTGCCCAACGAGAAGGTGCTGCCCAAGCACAGCCTGCTGTACGAGTACTTCACCGTGTATAACGAGC
TGACCAAAGTGAAATACGTGACCGAGGGAATGAGAAAGCCCGCCTTCCTGAGCGGCGAGCAGAAAAAGGC
CATCGTGGACCTGCTGTTCAAGACCAACCGGAAAGTGACCGTGAAGCAGCTGAAAGAGGACTACTTCAAG
AAAATCGAGTGCTTCGACTCCGTGGAAATCTCCGGCGTGGAAGATCGGTTCAACGCCTCCCTGGGCACAT
ACCACGATCTGCTGAAAATTATCAAGGACAAGGACTTCCTGGACAATGAGGAAAACGAGGACATTCTGGA
AGATATCGTGCTGACCCTGACACTGTTTGAGGACAGAGAGATGATCGAGGAACGGCTGAAAACCTATGCC
CACCTGTTCGACGACAAAGTGATGAAGCAGCTGAAGCGGCGGAGATACACCGGCTGGGGCAGGCTGAGCC
GGAAGCTGATCAACGGCATCCGGGACAAGCAGTCCGGCAAGACAATCCTGGATTTCCTGAAGTCCGACGG
CTTCGCCAACAGAAACTTCATGCAGCTGATCCACGACGACAGCCTGACCTTTAAAGAGGACATCCAGAAA
GCCCAGGTGTCCGGCCAGGGCGATAGCCTGCACGAGCACATTGCCAATCTGGCCGGCAGCCCCGCCATTA
AGAAGGGCATCCTGCAGACAGTGAAGGTGGTGGACGAGCTCGTGAAAGTGATGGGCCGGCACAAGCCCGA
GAACATCGTGATCGAAATGGCCAGAGAGAACCAGACCACCCAGAAGGGACAGAAGAACAGCCGCGAGAGA
ATGAAGCGGATCGAAGAGGGCATCAAAGAGCTGGGCAGCCAGATCCTGAAAGAACACCCCGTGGAAAACA
CCCAGCTGCAGAACGAGAAGCTGTACCTGTACTACCTGCAGAATGGGCGGGATATGTACGTGGACCAGGA
ACTGGACATCAACCGGCTGTCCGACTACGATGTGGACCATATCGTGCCTCAGAGCTTTCTGAAGGACGAC
TCCATCGACAACAAGGTGCTGACCAGAAGCGACAAGAACCGGGGCAAGAGCGACAACGTGCCCTCCGAAG
AGGTCGTGAAGAAGATGAAGAACTACTGGCGGCAGCTGCTGAACGCCAAGCTGATTACCCAGAGAAAGTT
CGACAATCTGACCAAGGCCGAGAGAGGCGGCCTGAGCGAACTGGATAAGGCCGGCTTCATCAAGAGACAG
CTGGTGGAAACCCGGCAGATCACAAAGCACGTGGCACAGATCCTGGACTCCCGGATGAACACTAAGTACG
ACGAGAATGACAAGCTGATCCGGGAAGTGAAAGTGATCACCCTGAAGTCCAAGCTGGTGTCCGATTTCCG
GAAGGATTTCCAGTTTTACAAAGTGCGCGAGATCAACAACTACCACCACGCCCACGACGCCTACCTGAAC
GCCGTCGTGGGAACCGCCCTGATCAAAAAGTACCCTAAGCTGGAAAGCGAGTTCGTGTACGGCGACTACA
AGGTGTACGACGTGCGGAAGATGATCGCCAAGAGCGAGCAGGAAATCGGCAAGGCTACCGCCAAGTACTT
CTTCTACAGCAACATCATGAACTTTTTCAAGACCGAGATTACCCTGGCCAACGGCGAGATCCGGAAGCGG
CCTCTGATCGAGACAAACGGCGAAACCGGGGAGATCGTGTGGGATAAGGGCCGGGATTTTGCCACCGTGC
GGAAAGTGCTGAGCATGCCCCAAGTGAATATCGTGAAAAAGACCGAGGTGCAGACAGGCGGCTTCAGCAA
AGAGTCTATCCTGCCCAAGAGGAACAGCGATAAGCTGATCGCCAGAAAGAAGGACTGGGACCCTAAGAAG
TACGGCGGCTTCGACAGCCCCACCGTGGCCTATTCTGTGCTGGTGGTGGCCAAAGTGGAAAAGGGCAAGT
CCAAGAAACTGAAGAGTGTGAAAGAGCTGCTGGGGATCACCATCATGGAAAGAAGCAGCTTCGAGAAGAA
TCCCATCGACTTTCTGGAAGCCAAGGGCTACAAAGAAGTGAAAAAGGACCTGATCATCAAGCTGCCTAAG
TACTCCCTGTTCGAGCTGGAAAACGGCCGGAAGAGAATGCTGGCCTCTGCCGGCGAACTGCAGAAGGGAA
ACGAACTGGCCCTGCCCTCCAAATATGTGAACTTCCTGTACCTGGCCAGCCACTATGAGAAGCTGAAGGG
CTCCCCCGAGGATAATGAGCAGAAACAGCTGTTTGTGGAACAGCACAAGCACTACCTGGACGAGATCATC
GAGCAGATCAGCGAGTTCTCCAAGAGAGTGATCCTGGCCGACGCTAATCTGGACAAAGTGCTGTCCGCCT
ACAACAAGCACCGGGATAAGCCCATCAGAGAGCAGGCCGAGAATATCATCCACCTGTTTACCCTGACCAA
TCTGGGAGCCCCTGCCGCCTTCAAGTACTTTGACACCACCATCGACCGGAAGAGGTACACCAGCACCAAA
GAGGTGCTGGACGCCACCCTGATCCACCAGAGCATCACCGGCCTGTACGAGACACGGATCGACCTGTCTC
AGCTGGGAGGCGACAAAAGGCCGGCGGCCACGAAAAAGGCCGGCCAGGCAAAAAAGAAAAAGTAAGAATT
CCTAGAGCTCGCTGATCAGCCTCGACTGTGCCTTCTAGTTGCCAGCCATCTGTTGTTTGCCCCTCCCCCG
TGCCTTCCTTGACCCTGGAAGGTGCCACTCCCACTGTCCTTTCCTAATAAAATGAGGAAATTGCATCGCA
TTGTCTGAGTAGGTGTCATTCTATTCTGGGGGGTGGGGTGGGGCAGGACAGCAAGGGGGAGGATTGGGAA
GAGAATAGCAGGCATGCTGGGGAGCGGCCGCAGGAACCCCTAGTGATGGAGTTGGCCACTCCCTCTCTGC
GCGCTCGCTCGCTCACTGAGGCCGGGCGACCAAAGGTCGCCCGACGCCCGGGCTTTGCCCGGGCGGCCTC
AGTGAGCGAGCGAGCGCGCAGCTGCCTGCAGGGGCGCCTGATGCGGTATTTTCTCCTTACGCATCTGTGC
GGTATTTCACACCGCATA
[142 nt withheld, positions 5969-6110]
C
[141 nt withheld, positions 6112-6252]
CCTTTGACGTTGGAGTCCACGTTCTTT
[37 nt withheld, positions 6280-6316]
ACCCTATCTCGGGCTATTCTTTTGATTTATAAGGGATTTTGCCGATTTCGGCCTATTGGTTAAAAAATGA
GCTGATTTAACAAAAATTTAACGCGAATTTTAACAAAATATTAACGTTTACAATTTTATGGTGCACTCTC
AGTACAATCTGCTCTGATGCCGCATAGTTAAGCCAGCCCCGACACCCGCCAACACCCGCTGACGCGCCCT
GACGGGCTTGTCTGCTCCCGGCATCCGCTTACAGACAAGCTGTGACCGTCTCCGGGAGCTGCATGTGTCA
GAGGTTTTCACCGTCATCACCGAAACGCGCGAGACGAAAGGGCCTCGTGATACGCCTATTTTTATAGGTT
AATGTCATGATAATAATGGTTTCTTAGACGTCAGGTGGCACTTTTCGGGGAAATGTGCGCGGAACCCCTA
TTTGTTTATTTTTCTAAATACATTCAAATATGTATCCGCTCATGAGACAATAACCCTGATAAATGCTTCA
ATAATATTGAAAAAGGAAGAGTATGAGTATTCAACATTTCCGTGTCGCCCTTATTCCCTTTTTTGCGGCA
TTTTGCCTTCCTGTTTTTGCTCACCCAGAAACGCTGGTGAAAGTAAAAGATGCTGAAGATCAGTTGGGTG
CACGAGTGGGTTACATCGAACTGGATCTCAACAGCGGTAAGATCCTTGAGAGTTTTCGCCCCGAAGAACG
TTTTCCAATGATGAGCACTTTTAAAGTTCTGCTATGTGGCGCGGTATTATCCCGTATTGACGCCGGGCAA
GAGCAACTCGGTCGCCGCATACACTATTCTCAGAATGACTTGGTTGAGTACTCACCAGTCACAGAAAAGC
ATCTTACGGATGGCATGACAGTAAGAGAATTATGCAGTGCTGCCATAACCATGAGTGATAACACTGCGGC
CAACTTACTTCTGACAACGATCGGAGGACCGAAGGAGCTAACCGCTTTTTTGCACAACATGGGGGATCAT
GTAACTCGCCTTGATCGTTGGGAACCGGAGCTGAATGAAGCCATACCAAACGACGAGCGTGACACCACGA
TGCCTGTAGCAATGGCAACAACGTTGCGCAAACTATTAACTGGCGAACTACTTACTCTAGCTTCCCGGCA
ACAATTAATAGACTGGATGGAGGCGGATAAAGTTGCAGGACCACTTCTGCGCTCGGCCCTTCCGGCTGGC
TGGTTTATTGCTGATAAATCTGGAGCCGGTGAGCGTGGAAGCCGCGGTATCATTGCAGCACTGGGGCCAG
ATGGTAAGCCCTCCCGTATCGTAGTTATCTACACGACGGGGAGTCAGGCAACTATGGATGAACGAAATAG
ACAGATCGCTGAGATAGGTGCCTCACTGATTAAGCATTGGTAACTGTCAGACCAAGTTTACTCATATATA
CTTTAGATTGATTTAAAACTTCATTTTTAATTTAAAAGGATCTAGGTGAAGATCCTTTTTGATAATCTCA
TGACCAAAATCCCTTAACGTGAGTTTTCGTTCCACTGAGCGTCAGACCCCGTAGAAAAGATCAAAGGATC
TTCTTGAGATCCTTTTTTTCTGCGCGTAATCTGCTGCTTGCAAACAAAAAAACCACCGCTACCAGCGGTG
GTTTGTTTGCCGGATCAAGAGCTACCAACTCTTTTTCCGAAGGTAACTGGCTTCAGCAGAGCGCAGATAC
CAAATACTGTCCTTCTAGTGTAGCCGTAGTTAGGCCACCACTTCAAGAACTCTGTAGCACCGCCTACATA
CCTCGCTCTGCTAATCCTGTTACCAGTGGCTGCTGCCAGTGGCGATAAGTCGTGTCTTACCGGGTTGGAC
TCAAGACGATAGTTACCGGATAAGGCGCAGCGGTCGGGCTGAACGGGGGGTTCGTGCACACAGCCCAGCT
TGGAGCGAACGACCTACACCGAACTGAGATACCTACAGCGTGAGCTATGAGAAAGCGCCACGCTTCCCGA
AGGGAGAAAGGCGGACAGGTATCCGGTAAGCGGCAGGGTCGGAACAGGAGAGCGCACGAGGGAGCTTCCA
GGGGGAAACGCCTGGTATCTTTATAGTCCTGTCGGGTTTCGCCACCTCTGACTTGAGCGTCGATTTTTGT
GATGCTCGTCAGGGGGGCGGAGCCTATGGAAAAACGCCAGCAACGCGGCCTTTTTACGGTTCCTGGCCTT
TTGCTGGCCTTTTGCTCACATGT
