Features (pLannotate 1.2.2; 18 found; start..end, strand, type, name):
      1..241     +  promoter       U6 promoter: RNA polymerase III promoter for human U6 snRNA
    271..346     +  misc_RNA       gRNA scaffold: guide RNA scaffold for the Streptococcus pyogenes CRISPR/Cas9 system
    353..396     +  misc_RNA       gRNA scaffold (fragment): guide RNA scaffold for the Streptococcus pyogenes CRISPR/Cas9 system
    443..728     +  enhancer       CMV enhancer: human cytomegalovirus immediate early enhancer; contains an 18-bp deletion relative to the standard CMV enhancer
    730..1007    +  promoter       chicken β-actin promoter: No description available
   1008..1235    +  intron         hybrid intron: hybrid between chicken β-actin (CBA) and minute virus of mice (MMV) introns (Gray et al., 2011)
   1373..2974    +  CDS            Cas9(N): N-terminal portion of Streptococcus pyogenes Cas9 (Zetsche et al., 2015)
   2975..5473    +  CDS            Cas9(C): C-terminal portion of Streptococcus pyogenes Cas9 (Zetsche et al., 2015)
   5474..5521    +  CDS            nucleoplasmin NLS: bipartite nuclear localization signal from nucleoplasmin
   5555..5666    +  polyA_signal   bGH poly(A) signal: bovine growth hormone polyadenylation signal
   5771..5911    +  repeat_region  AAV2 ITR: inverted terminal repeat of adeno-associated virus serotype 2 inverted
   5916..5967    -  misc_feature   bom (fragment): basis of mobility region from pBR322
   5986..6441    +  rep_origin     f1 ori (sequence partly withheld): f1 bacteriophage origin of replication; arrow indicates direction of (+) strand synthesis
   6442..6491    -  misc_feature   bom (fragment): basis of mobility region from pBR322
   6593..6628    -  CDS            rop (fragment): Rop protein, which maintains plasmids at low copy number; rop
   6723..6827    +  promoter       AmpR promoter: bla
   6828..7688    +  CDS            AmpR: β-lactamase; bla; confers resistance to ampicillin, carbenicillin, and related antibiotics
   7859..8447    +  rep_origin     ori: high-copy-number ColE1/pMB1/pBR322/pUC origin of replication
>Addgene plasmid #140649 | SMC2 CRISPR | addgene full sequence | sequence record 296221 | Addgene NGS Result
GAGGGCCTATTTCCCATGATTCCTTCATATTTGCATATACGATACAAGGCTGTTAGAGAGATAATTGGAA
TTAATTTGACTGTAAACACAAAGATATTAGTACAAAATACGTGACGTAGAAAGTAATAATTTCTTGGGTA
GTTTGCAGTTTTAAAATTATGTTTTAAAATGGACTATCATATGCTTACCGTAACTTGAAAGTATTTCGAT
TTCTTGGCTTTATATATCTTGTGGAAAGGACGAAACACCGACCACCCAAAGGAGCACATGGTTTTAGAGC
TAGAAATAGCAAGTTAAAATAAGGCTAGTCCGTTATCAACTTGAAAAAGTGGCACCGAGTCGGTGCTTTT
TTGTTTTAGAGCTAGAAATAGCAAGTTAAAATAAGGCTAGTCCGTTTTTAGCGCGTGCGCCAATTCTGCA
GACAAATGGCTCTAGAGGTACCCGTTACATAACTTACGGTAAATGGCCCGCCTGGCTGACCGCCCAACGA
CCCCCGCCCATTGACGTCAATAGTAACGCCAATAGGGACTTTCCATTGACGTCAATGGGTGGAGTATTTA
CGGTAAACTGCCCACTTGGCAGTACATCAAGTGTATCATATGCCAAGTACGCCCCCTATTGACGTCAATG
ACGGTAAATGGCCCGCCTGGCATTGTGCCCAGTACATGACCTTATGGGACTTTCCTACTTGGCAGTACAT
CTACGTATTAGTCATCGCTATTACCATGGTCGAGGTGAGCCCCACGTTCTGCTTCACTCTCCCCATCTCC
CCCCCCTCCCCACCCCCAATTTTGTATTTATTTATTTTTTAATTATTTTGTGCAGCGATGGGGGCGGGGG
GGGGGGGGGGGCGCGCGCCRGGSGGGGSGGGGSGGGGSGRGGGGSGGGGCGGGGCGAGGCGGAGAGGTGC
GGCGGCAGCCAATCAGAGCGGCGCGCTCCGAAAGTTTCCTTTTATGGCGAGGCGGCGGCGGCGGCGGCCC
TATAAAAAGCGAAGCGCGCGGCGGGCGGGAGTCGCTGCGCGCTGCCTTCGCCCCGTGCCCCGCTCCGCCG
CCGCCTCGCGCCGCCCGCCCCGGCTCTGACTGACCGCGTTACTCCCACAGGTGAGCGGGCGGGACGGCCC
TTCTCCTCCGGGCTGTAATTAGCTGAGCAAGAGGTAAGGGTTTAAGGGATGGTTGGTTGGTGGGGTATTA
ATGTTTAATTACCTGGAGCACCTGCCTGAAATCACTTTTTTTCAGGTTGGACCGGTGCCACCATGGACTA
TAAGGACCACGACGGAGACTACAAGGATCATGATATTGATTACAAAGACGATGACGATAAGATGGCCCCA
AAGAAGAAGCGGAAGGTCGGTATCCACGGAGTCCCAGCAGCCGACAAGAAGTACAGCATCGGCCTGGACA
TCGGCACCAACTCTGTGGGCTGGGCCGTGATCACCGACGAGTACAAGGTGCCCAGCAAGAAATTCAAGGT
GCTGGGCAACACCGACCGGCACAGCATCAAGAAGAACCTGATCGGAGCCCTGCTGTTCGACAGCGGCGAA
ACAGCCGAGGCCACCCGGCTGAAGAGAACCGCCAGAAGAAGATACACCAGACGGAAGAACCGGATCTGCT
ATCTGCAAGAGATCTTCAGCAACGAGATGGCCAAGGTGGACGACAGCTTCTTCCACAGACTGGAAGAGTC
CTTCCTGGTGGAAGAGGATAAGAAGCACGAGCGGCACCCCATCTTCGGCAACATCGTGGACGAGGTGGCC
TACCACGAGAAGTACCCCACCATCTACCACCTGAGAAAGAAACTGGTGGACAGCACCGACAAGGCCGACC
TGCGGCTGATCTATCTGGCCCTGGCCCACATGATCAAGTTCCGGGGCCACTTCCTGATCGAGGGCGACCT
GAACCCCGACAACAGCGACGTGGACAAGCTGTTCATCCAGCTGGTGCAGACCTACAACCAGCTGTTCGAG
GAAAACCCCATCAACGCCAGCGGCGTGGACGCCAAGGCCATCCTGTCTGCCAGACTGAGCAAGAGCAGAC
GGCTGGAAAATCTGATCGCCCAGCTGCCCGGCGAGAAGAAGAATGGCCTGTTCGGAAACCTGATTGCCCT
GAGCCTGGGCCTGACCCCCAACTTCAAGAGCAACTTCGACCTGGCCGAGGATGCCAAACTGCAGCTGAGC
AAGGACACCTACGACGACGACCTGGACAACCTGCTGGCCCAGATCGGCGACCAGTACGCCGACCTGTTTC
TGGCCGCCAAGAACCTGTCCGACGCCATCCTGCTGAGCGACATCCTGAGAGTGAACACCGAGATCACCAA
GGCCCCCCTGAGCGCCTCTATGATCAAGAGATACGACGAGCACCACCAGGACCTGACCCTGCTGAAAGCT
CTCGTGCGGCAGCAGCTGCCTGAGAAGTACAAAGAGATTTTCTTCGACCAGAGCAAGAACGGCTACGCCG
GCTACATTGACGGCGGAGCCAGCCAGGAAGAGTTCTACAAGTTCATCAAGCCCATCCTGGAAAAGATGGA
CGGCACCGAGGAACTGCTCGTGAAGCTGAACAGAGAGGACCTGCTGCGGAAGCAGCGGACCTTCGACAAC
GGCAGCATCCCCCACCAGATCCACCTGGGAGAGCTGCACGCCATTCTGCGGCGGCAGGAAGATTTTTACC
CATTCCTGAAGGACAACCGGGAAAAGATCGAGAAGATCCTGACCTTCCGCATCCCCTACTACGTGGGCCC
TCTGGCCAGGGGAAACAGCAGATTCGCCTGGATGACCAGAAAGAGCGAGGAAACCATCACCCCCTGGAAC
TTCGAGGAAGTGGTGGACAAGGGCGCTTCCGCCCAGAGCTTCATCGAGCGGATGACCAACTTCGATAAGA
ACCTGCCCAACGAGAAGGTGCTGCCCAAGCACAGCCTGCTGTACGAGTACTTCACCGTGTATAACGAGCT
GACCAAAGTGAAATACGTGACCGAGGGAATGAGAAAGCCCGCCTTCCTGAGCGGCGAGCAGAAAAAGGCC
ATCGTGGACCTGCTGTTCAAGACCAACCGGAAAGTGACCGTGAAGCAGCTGAAAGAGGACTACTTCAAGA
AAATCGAGTGCTTCGACTCCGTGGAAATCTCCGGCGTGGAAGATCGGTTCAACGCCTCCCTGGGCACATA
CCACGATCTGCTGAAAATTATCAAGGACAAGGACTTCCTGGACAATGAGGAAAACGAGGACATTCTGGAA
GATATCGTGCTGACCCTGACACTGTTTGAGGACAGAGAGATGATCGAGGAACGGCTGAAAACCTATGCCC
ACCTGTTCGACGACAAAGTGATGAAGCAGCTGAAGCGGCGGAGATACACCGGCTGGGGCAGGCTGAGCCG
GAAGCTGATCAACGGCATCCGGGACAAGCAGTCCGGCAAGACAATCCTGGATTTCCTGAAGTCCGACGGC
TTCGCCAACAGAAACTTCATGCAGCTGATCCACGACGACAGCCTGACCTTTAAAGAGGACATCCAGAAAG
CCCAGGTGTCCGGCCAGGGCGATAGCCTGCACGAGCACATTGCCAATCTGGCCGGCAGCCCCGCCATTAA
GAAGGGCATCCTGCAGACAGTGAAGGTGGTGGACGAGCTCGTGAAAGTGATGGGCCGGCACAAGCCCGAG
AACATCGTGATCGAAATGGCCAGAGAGAACCAGACCACCCAGAAGGGACAGAAGAACAGCCGCGAGAGAA
TGAAGCGGATCGAAGAGGGCATCAAAGAGCTGGGCAGCCAGATCCTGAAAGAACACCCCGTGGAAAACAC
CCAGCTGCAGAACGAGAAGCTGTACCTGTACTACCTGCAGAATGGGCGGGATATGTACGTGGACCAGGAA
CTGGACATCAACCGGCTGTCCGACTACGATGTGGACCATATCGTGCCTCAGAGCTTTCTGAAGGACGACT
CCATCGACAACAAGGTGCTGACCAGAAGCGACAAGAACCGGGGCAAGAGCGACAACGTGCCCTCCGAAGA
GGTCGTGAAGAAGATGAAGAACTACTGGCGGCAGCTGCTGAACGCCAAGCTGATTACCCAGAGAAAGTTC
GACAATCTGACCAAGGCCGAGAGAGGCGGCCTGAGCGAACTGGATAAGGCCGGCTTCATCAAGAGACAGC
TGGTGGAAACCCGGCAGATCACAAAGCACGTGGCACAGATCCTGGACTCCCGGATGAACACTAAGTACGA
CGAGAATGACAAGCTGATCCGGGAAGTGAAAGTGATCACCCTGAAGTCCAAGCTGGTGTCCGATTTCCGG
AAGGATTTCCAGTTTTACAAAGTGCGCGAGATCAACAACTACCACCACGCCCACGACGCCTACCTGAACG
CCGTCGTGGGAACCGCCCTGATCAAAAAGTACCCTAAGCTGGAAAGCGAGTTCGTGTACGGCGACTACAA
GGTGTACGACGTGCGGAAGATGATCGCCAAGAGCGAGCAGGAAATCGGCAAGGCTACCGCCAAGTACTTC
TTCTACAGCAACATCATGAACTTTTTCAAGACCGAGATTACCCTGGCCAACGGCGAGATCCGGAAGCGGC
CTCTGATCGAGACAAACGGCGAAACCGGGGAGATCGTGTGGGATAAGGGCCGGGATTTTGCCACCGTGCG
GAAAGTGCTGAGCATGCCCCAAGTGAATATCGTGAAAAAGACCGAGGTGCAGACAGGCGGCTTCAGCAAA
GAGTCTATCCTGCCCAAGAGGAACAGCGATAAGCTGATCGCCAGAAAGAAGGACTGGGACCCTAAGAAGT
ACGGCGGCTTCGACAGCCCCACCGTGGCCTATTCTGTGCTGGTGGTGGCCAAAGTGGAAAAGGGCAAGTC
CAAGAAACTGAAGAGTGTGAAAGAGCTGCTGGGGATCACCATCATGGAAAGAAGCAGCTTCGAGAAGAAT
CCCATCGACTTTCTGGAAGCCAAGGGCTACAAAGAAGTGAAAAAGGACCTGATCATCAAGCTGCCTAAGT
ACTCCCTGTTCGAGCTGGAAAACGGCCGGAAGAGAATGCTGGCCTCTGCCGGCGAACTGCAGAAGGGAAA
CGAACTGGCCCTGCCCTCCAAATATGTGAACTTCCTGTACCTGGCCAGCCACTATGAGAAGCTGAAGGGC
TCCCCCGAGGATAATGAGCAGAAACAGCTGTTTGTGGAACAGCACAAGCACTACCTGGACGAGATCATCG
AGCAGATCAGCGAGTTCTCCAAGAGAGTGATCCTGGCCGACGCTAATCTGGACAAAGTGCTGTCCGCCTA
CAACAAGCACCGGGATAAGCCCATCAGAGAGCAGGCCGAGAATATCATCCACCTGTTTACCCTGACCAAT
CTGGGAGCCCCTGCCGCCTTCAAGTACTTTGACACCACCATCGACCGGAAGAGGTACACCAGCACCAAAG
AGGTGCTGGACGCCACCCTGATCCACCAGAGCATCACCGGCCTGTACGAGACACGGATCGACCTGTCTCA
GCTGGGAGGCGACAAAAGGCCGGCGGCCACGAAAAAGGCCGGCCAGGCAAAAAAGAAAAAGTAAGAATTC
CTAGAGCTCGCTGATCAGCCTCGACTGTGCCTTCTAGTTGCCAGCCATCTGTTGTTTGCCCCTCCCCCGT
GCCTTCCTTGACCCTGGAAGGTGCCACTCCCACTGTCCTTTCCTAATAAAATGAGGAAATTGCATCGCAT
TGTCTGAGTAGGTGTCATTCTATTCTGGGGGGTGGGGTGGGGCAGGACAGCAAGGGGGAGGATTGGGAAG
AGAATAGCAGGCATGCTGGGGAGCGGCCGCAGGAACCCCTAGTGATGGAGTTGGCCACTCCCTCTCTGCG
CGCTCGCTCGCTCACTGAGGCCGGGCGACCAAAGGTCGCCCGACGCCCGGGCTTTGCCCGGGCGGCCTCA
GTGAGCGAGCGAGCGCGCAGCTGCCTGCAGGGGCGCCTGATGCGGTATTTTCTCCTTACGCATCTGTGCG
GTATTTCACACCGCATA
[95 nt withheld, positions 5968-6062]
T
[46 nt withheld, positions 6064-6109]
C
[141 nt withheld, positions 6111-6251]
CCTTTGACGTTGGAGTCCACGTTCTTT
[37 nt withheld, positions 6279-6315]
ACTCTATCTCGGGCTATTCTTTTGATTTATAAGGGATTTTGCCGATTTCGGTCTATTGGTTAAAAAATGA
GCTGATTTAACAAAAATTTAACGCGAATTTTAACAAAATATTAACGTTTACAATTTTATGGTGCACTCTC
AGTACAATCTGCTCTGATGCCGCATAGTTAAGCCAGCCCCGACACCCGCCAACACCCGCTGACGCGCCCT
GACGGGCTTGTCTGCTCCCGGCATCCGCTTACAGACAAGCTGTGACCGTCTCCGGGAGCTGCATGTGTCA
GAGGTTTTCACCGTCATCACCGAAACGCGCGAGACGAAAGGGCCTCGTGATACGCCTATTTTTATAGGTT
AATGTCATGATAATAATGGTTTCTTAGACGTCAGGTGGCACTTTTCGGGGAAATGTGCGCGGAACCCCTA
TTTGTTTATTTTTCTAAATACATTCAAATATGTATCCGCTCATGAGACAATAACCCTGATAAATGCTTCA
ATAATATTGAAAAAGGAAGAGTATGAGTATTCAACATTTCCGTGTCGCCCTTATTCCCTTTTTTGCGGCA
TTTTGCCTTCCTGTTTTTGCTCACCCAGAAACGCTGGTGAAAGTAAAAGATGCTGAAGATCAGTTGGGTG
CACGAGTGGGTTACATCGAACTGGATCTCAACAGCGGTAAGATCCTTGAGAGTTTTCGCCCCGAAGAACG
TTTTCCAATGATGAGCACTTTTAAAGTTCTGCTATGTGGCGCGGTATTATCCCGTATTGACGCCGGGCAA
GAGCAACTCGGTCGCCGCATACACTATTCTCAGAATGACTTGGTTGAGTACTCACCAGTCACAGAAAAGC
ATCTTACGGATGGCATGACAGTAAGAGAATTATGCAGTGCTGCCATAACCATGAGTGATAACACTGCGGC
CAACTTACTTCTGACAACGATCGGAGGACCGAAGGAGCTAACCGCTTTTTTGCACAACATGGGGGATCAT
GTAACTCGCCTTGATCGTTGGGAACCGGAGCTGAATGAAGCCATACCAAACGACGAGCGTGACACCACGA
TGCCTGTAGCAATGGCAACAACGTTGCGCAAACTATTAACTGGCGAACTACTTACTCTAGCTTCCCGGCA
ACAATTAATAGACTGGATGGAGGCGGATAAAGTTGCAGGACCACTTCTGCGCTCGGCCCTTCCGGCTGGC
TGGTTTATTGCTGATAAATCTGGAGCCGGTGAGCGTGGAAGCCGCGGTATCATTGCAGCACTGGGGCCAG
ATGGTAAGCCCTCCCGTATCGTAGTTATCTACACGACGGGGAGTCAGGCAACTATGGATGAACGAAATAG
ACAGATCGCTGAGATAGGTGCCTCACTGATTAAGCATTGGTAACTGTCAGACCAAGTTTACTCATATATA
CTTTAGATTGATTTAAAACTTCATTTTTAATTTAAAAGGATCTAGGTGAAGATCCTTTTTGATAATCTCA
TGACCAAAATCCCTTAACGTGAGTTTTCGTTCCACTGAGCGTCAGACCCCGTAGAAAAGATCAAAGGATC
TTCTTGAGATCCTTTTTTTCTGCGCGTAATCTGCTGCTTGCAAACAAAAAAACCACCGCTACCAGCGGTG
GTTTGTTTGCCGGATCAAGAGCTACCAACTCTTTTTCCGAAGGTAACTGGCTTCAGCAGAGCGCAGATAC
CAAATACTGTTCTTCTAGTGTAGCCGTAGTTAGGCCACCACTTCAAGAACTCTGTAGCACCGCCTACATA
CCTCGCTCTGCTAATCCTGTTACCAGTGGCTGCTGCCAGTGGCGATAAGTCGTGTCTTACCGGGTTGGAC
TCAAGACGATAGTTACCGGATAAGGCGCAGCGGTCGGGCTGAACGGGGGGTTCGTGCACACAGCCCAGCT
TGGAGCGAACGACCTACACCGAACTGAGATACCTACAGCGTGAGCTATGAGAAAGCGCCACGCTTCCCGA
AGGGAGAAAGGCGGACAGGTATCCGGTAAGCGGCAGGGTCGGAACAGGAGAGCGCACGAGGGAGCTTCCA
GGGGGAAACGCCTGGTATCTTTATAGTCCTGTCGGGTTTCGCCACCTCTGACTTGAGCGTCGATTTTTGT
GATGCTCGTCAGGGGGGCGGAGCCTATGGAAAAACGCCAGCAACGCGGCCTTTTTACGGTTCCTGGCCTT
TTGCTGGCCTTTTGCTCACATGT
